Addgene plasmid #124001: JPF0510
Purpose: Encodes pEF1a driving expression of mAzamiGreen with an mScarlet normalization in a PiggyBac destination vector
Depositing lab: Hana El-Samad. Depositing organization: University of California, San Francisco (UCSF). Publication: A Toolkit for Rapid Modular Construction of Biological Circuits in Mammalian Cells. Fonseca JP, Bonny AR, Kumar GR, Ng AH, Town J, Wu QC, Aslankoohi E, Chen SY, Dods G, Harrigan P, Osimiri LC, Kistler AL, El-Samad H. ACS Synth Biol. 2019 Nov 15;8(11):2593-2606. doi: 10.1021/acssynbio.9b00322. Epub 2019 Nov 5. PubMed 31686495.
Backbone
  Vector backbone: MTK0_043
  Vector type: Mammalian Expression
Growth in bacteria
  Bacterial resistance: Kanamycin, 50 μg/mL
  Growth temperature: 37°C
  Growth strain: DH5alpha
  Copy number: Unknown
Gene/Insert
  Gene/Insert name: PB_pEF1a-NLS-mAzamiGreen-bghpA_pCAG-H2B::mScarlet-rglpA
  Species: Synthetic
  Cloning method: Restriction Enzyme; 5′ cloning site unknown (unknown if destroyed); 3′ cloning site unknown (unknown if destroyed)
Terms and licenses: Academic/Nonprofit Terms; Industry Terms: Not Available to Industry
Depositor comments: Plasmid used to generate Fig .2a Please visit https://www.biorxiv.org/content/10.1101/506188v2 for BioRxiv preprint
How to cite: JPF0510 was a gift from Hana El-Samad (Addgene plasmid # 124001 ; http://n2t.net/addgene:124001 ; RRID:Addgene_124001)
