[The description below was written by a language model from this plasmid's Addgene catalogue record and pLannotate feature annotations shown in this document.]
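Description:
JPF0510 is a mammalian expression plasmid assembled in the MTK0_043 backbone, a PiggyBac destination vector from a modular cloning toolkit for building genetic circuits in mammalian cells. It is propagated in E. coli through a high-copy ColE1/pUC-type origin and selected with kanamycin via the KanR (aph(3')-Ia) gene. T3 and T7 phage promoters flank the bacterial segment. The PiggyBac transposon ends implied by the purpose statement and the "PB" prefix in the insert name were not picked up in the automated feature table, so their positions are not documented here. In such vectors they allow a co-supplied transposase to integrate the cargo into the host genome.

The payload consists of two independent transcription units plus a mammalian selection cassette. The human EF-1α promoter drives humanized monomeric Azami-Green, which the insert name describes as carrying a nuclear localization signal (not annotated separately), and this unit is terminated by a bGH polyadenylation signal. Downstream, a CAG promoter (CMV enhancer, chicken β-actin promoter and chimeric intron) expresses human histone H2B fused to mScarlet, ending in a rabbit β-globin poly(A) signal. The short "HBB fragment" annotation probably reflects globin-derived sequence within that terminator region rather than a coding element. A separate CMV enhancer/promoter drives a hygromycin resistance gene with its own bGH poly(A), which would permit selection of stably integrated cells.

Both fluorescent proteins are directed to the nucleus, so the constitutive red signal serves as an internal normalization reference against which green output from the EF-1α promoter can be measured. The depositor notes that the plasmid was used to generate a figure panel in the toolkit publication.
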