Features (pLannotate 1.2.2; 18 found; start..end, strand, type, name):
    239..539     +  enhancer       CMV enhancer: human cytomegalovirus immediate early enhancer
    540..743     +  promoter       CMV promoter: human cytomegalovirus (CMV) immediate early promoter
    777..1798    +  CDS            HygR (fragment): aminoglycoside phosphotransferase from E. coli; aph(4)-Ia; confers resistance to hygromycin
   1817..2024    +  polyA_signal   bGH poly(A) signal: bovine growth hormone polyadenylation signal
   2344..2362    -  promoter       T3 promoter: promoter for bacteriophage T3 RNA polymerase
   2402..3217    -  CDS            KanR: aminoglycoside phosphotransferase; aph(3')-Ia; confers resistance to kanamycin in bacteria or G418 (Geneticin®) in eukaryotes
   3442..4030    +  rep_origin     ori: high-copy-number ColE1/pMB1/pBR322/pUC origin of replication
   4142..4160    +  promoter       T7 promoter: promoter for bacteriophage T7 RNA polymerase
   4745..5918    +  promoter       EF-1α promoter: strong constitutive promoter for human elongation factor EF-1α
   5968..6639    +  CDS            hmAzami-Green: humanized monomeric Azami-Green fluorescent protein mammalian codon-optimized
   6666..6890    +  polyA_signal   bGH poly(A) signal: bovine growth hormone polyadenylation signal
   7138..7441    +  enhancer       CMV enhancer: human cytomegalovirus immediate early enhancer
   7443..7715    +  promoter       chicken β-actin promoter: No description available
   7716..8732    +  intron         chimeric intron: chimera between introns from chicken β-actin and rabbit β-globin
   8793..9170    +  CDS            H2B: human histone H2B; HIST1H2BJ
   9177..9869    +  CDS            mScarlet: mScarlet is a basic (constitutively fluorescent) red fluorescent protein published in 2016, derived from synthetic construct. It has moderate acid sensitivity.
   9964..10038   +  CDS            HBB (fragment): HBB_PONPY - Experimental evidence at transcript level: Swiss-Prot protein existence level 2. Involved in oxygen transport from the lung to the various peripheral tissues. From Pongo pygmaeus (Bornean orangutan).
  10109..10164   +  polyA_signal   β-globin poly(A) signal: rabbit β-globin polyadenylation signal (Gil and Proudfoot, 1987)
>Addgene plasmid #124001 | JPF0510 | addgene full sequence | sequence record 252358 | Addgene NGS Result
GTTACAGAGATGTTACGAACCCTGAACAGGTTGACTATTAATTGTGTCTGCTTGATGTGGACACCAGGTG
GCGCTGGACATCAGATTTGGAGAGGCAGTTGTCTAGGGAACCGGGCTCTGTGCCAGCGCAGGAGGCAGGC
TGGCTCTCCTATTCCAGGGATGCTCATCCAGGAAGGAAAGGTTGCATGCTGGACACACTAACCTTACAGC
GGTGGGCTCTATGGGGTACCTACGTAGGTACATAACTTACGGTAAATGGCCCGCCTGGCTGACCGCCCAA
CGACCCCCGCCCATTGACGTCAATAATGACGTATGTTCCCATAGTAACGCCAATAGGGACTTTCCATTGA
CGTCAATGGGTGGAGTATTTACGGTAAACTGCCCACTTGGCAGTACATCAAGTGTATCATATGCCAAGTA
CGCCCCCTATTGACGTCAATGACGGTAAATGGCCCGCCTGGCATTATGCCCAGTACATGACCTTATGGGA
CTTTCCTACTTGGCAGTACATCTACGTATTAGTCATCGCTATTACCATGGTGATGCGGTTTTGGCAGTAC
ATCAATGGGCGTGGATAGCGGTTTGACTCACGGGGATTTCCAAGTCTCCACCCCATTGACGTCAATGGGA
GTTTGTTTTGGCACCAAAATCAACGGGACTTTCCAAAATGTCGTAACAACTCCGCCCCATTGACGCAAAT
GGGCGGTAGGCGTGTACGGTGGGAGGTCTATATAAGCAGAGCTCGTTTAGTGAACCGTCAGATAGCCACC
ATGGGTAAAAAGCCTGAACTCACCGCGACGTCTGTCGAGAAGTTTCTGATCGAAAAGTTCGACAGCGTGT
CCGACCTGATGCAGCTCTCGGAGGGCGAAGAATCTCGTGCTTTCAGCTTCGATGTAGGAGGGCGTGGATA
TGTCCTGCGGGTAAATAGCTGCGCCGATGGTTTCTACAAAGATCGTTATGTTTATCGGCACTTTGCATCG
GCCGCGCTCCCGATTCCGGAAGTGCTTGACATTGGGGAATTTAGCGAGAGCCTGACCTATTGCATCTCCC
GCCGTGCACAGGGTGTCACGTTGCAAGACCTGCCTGAAACCGAACTGCCCGCTGTTCTGCAACCGGTCGC
GGAGGCCATGGATGCGATCGCTGCGGCCGATCTTAGCCAGACGAGCGGGTTCGGCCCATTCGGACCGCAA
GGAATCGGTCAATACACTACATGGCGTGATTTCATATGCGCGATTGCTGATCCCCATGTGTATCACTGGC
AAACTGTGATGGACGACACCGTCAGTGCGTCCGTCGCGCAGGCTCTCGATGAGCTGATGCTTTGGGCCGA
GGACTGCCCCGAAGTCCGGCACCTCGTGCACGCGGATTTCGGCTCCAACAATGTCCTGACGGACAATGGC
CGCATAACAGCGGTCATTGACTGGAGCGAGGCGATGTTCGGGGATTCCCAATACGAGGTCGCCAACATCT
TCTTCTGGAGGCCGTGGTTGGCTTGTATGGAGCAGCAGACGCGCTACTTCGAGCGGAGGCATCCGGAGCT
TGCAGGATCGCCGCGGCTCCGGGCGTATATGCTCCGCATTGGTCTTGACCAACTCTATCAGAGCTTGGTT
GACGGCAATTTCGATGATGCAGCTTGGGCGCAGGGTCGATGCGACGCAATCGTCCGATCCGGAGCCGGGA
CTGTCGGGCGTACACAAATCGCCCGCAGAAGCGCGGCCGTCTGGACCGATGGCTGTGTAGAAGTACTCGC
CGATAGTGGAAACCGACGCCCCAGCACTCGTCCGAGGGCAAAGGAATAACTCGAGCGACGCCTCGACTGT
GCCTTCTAGTTGCCAGCCATCTGTTGTTTGCCCCTCCCCCGTGCCTTCCTTGACCCTGGAAGGTGCCACT
CCCACTGTCCTTTCCTAATAAAATGAGGAAATTGCATCGCATTGTCTGAGTAGGTGTCATTCTATTCTGG
GGGGTGGGGTGGGGCAGGACAGCAAGGGGGAGGATTGGGAAGACAATAGCAGGCATGCTGGGGATGCGGT
GGGCTCTATGAGTATCGATACTAGTTAAAAGTTTTGTTACTTTATAGAAGAAATTTTGAGTTTTTGTTTT
TTTTTAATAAATAAATAAACATAAATAAATTGTTTGTTGAATTTATTATTAGTATGTAAGTGTAAATATA
ATAAAACTTAATATCTATTCAAATTAATAAATAAACCTCGATATACAGACCGATAAAACACATGCGTCAA
TTTTACGCATGATTATCTTTAACGTACGTCACAATATGATTATCTTTCTAGGGTTAATCTAGTATACGCG
TATGCGGCCGCTTAATTAATCCAGCTTTTGTTCCCTTTAGTGAGGGTTAATTCCGAGCGGCCGCGTGTTA
CAACCAATTAACCAATTCTGATTAGAAAAACTCATCGAGCATCAAATGAAACTGCAATTTATTCATATCA
GGATTATCAATACCATATTTTTGAAAAAGCCGTTTCTGTAATGAAGGAGAAAACTCACCGAGGCAGTTCC
ATAGGATGGCAAGATCCTGGTATCGGTCTGCGATTCCGACTCGTCCAACATCAATACAACCTATTAATTT
CCCCTCGTCAAAAATAAGGTTATCAAGTGAGAAATCACCATGAGTGACGACTGAATCCGGTGAGAATGGC
AAAAGCTTATGCATTTCTTTCCAGACTTGTTCAACAGGCCAGCCATTACGCTCGTCATCAAAATCACTCG
CATCAACCAAACCGTTATTCATTCGTGATTGCGCCTGAGCGAGGCGAAATACGCGATCGCTGTTAAAAGG
ACAATTACAAACAGGAATCGAATGCAACCGGCGCAGGAACACTGCCAGCGCATCAACAATATTTTCACCT
GAATCAGGATATTCTTCTAATACCTGGAATGCTGTTTTCCCGGGGATCGCAGTGGTGAGTAACCATGCAT
CATCAGGAGTACGGATAAAATGCTTGATGGTCGGAAGAGGCATAAATTCCGTCAGCCAGTTTAGTCTGAC
CATCTCATCTGTAACATCATTGGCAACGCTACCTTTGCCATGTTTCAGAAACAACTCTGGCGCATCGGGC
TTCCCATACAATCGATAGATTGTCGCACCTGATTGCCCGACATTATCGCGAGCCCATTTATACCCATATA
AATCAGCATCCATGTTGGAATTTAATCGCGGCCTGGAGCAAGACGTTTCCCGTTGAATATGGCTCATAAC
ACCCCTTGTATTACTGTTTATGTAAGCAGACAGTTTTATTGTTCATGATGATATATTTTTATCTTGTGCA
ATGTAACATCAGAGATTTTGAGACACAACGTGGCTTTGTTGAATAAATCGAACTTTTGCTGAGTTGAAGG
ATCAGTCATGACCAAAATCCCTTAACGTGAGTTTTCGTTCCACTGAGCGTCAGACCCCGTAGAAAAGATC
AAAGGATCTTCTTGAGATCCTTTTTTTCTGCGCGTAATCTGCTGCTTGCAAACAAAAAAACCACCGCTAC
CAGCGGTGGTTTGTTTGCCGGATCAAGAGCTACCAACTCTTTTTCCGAAGGTAACTGGCTTCAGCAGAGC
GCAGATACCAAATACTGTTCTTCTAGTGTAGCCGTAGTTAGGCCACCACTTCAAGAACTCTGTAGCACCG
CCTACATACCTCGCTCTGCTAATCCTGTTACCAGTGGCTGCTGCCAGTGGCGATAAGTCGTGTCTTACCG
GGTTGGACTCAAGACGATAGTTACCGGATAAGGCGCAGCGGTCGGGCTGAACGGGGGGTTCGTGCACACA
GCCCAGCTTGGAGCGAACGACCTACACCGAACTGAGATACCTACAGCGTGAGCTATGAGAAAGCGCCACG
CTTCCCGAAGGGAGAAAGGCGGACAGGTATCCGGTAAGCGGCAGGGTCGGAACAGGAGAGCGCACGAGGG
AGCTTCCAGGGGGAAACGCCTGGTATCTTTATAGTCCTGTCGGGTTTCGCCACCTCTGACTTGAGCGTCG
ATTTTTGTGATGCTCGTCAGGGGGGCGGAGCCTATGGAAAAACGCCAGCAACGCGGCCTTTTTACGGTTC
CTGGCCTTTTGCTGGCCTTTTGCTCACATGTTCTTTCCTGCGTTATCCCCTGATTCTGTGGATAACCGTG
CGGCCGCCAATTAATACGACTCACTATAGGGCGAATTGGGGCGCGCCATTCTAGATTAACCCTAGAAAGA
TAGTCTGCGTAAAATTGACGCATGCATTCTTGAAATATTGCTCTCTCTTTCTAAATAGCGCGAATCCGTC
GCTGTGCATTTAGGACATCTCAGTCGCCGCTTGGAGCTCCCGTGAGGCGTGCTTGTCAATGCGGTAAGTG
TCACTGATTTTGAACTATAACGACCGCGTGAGTCAAAATGACGCATGATTATCTTTTACGTGACTTTTAA
GATTTAACTCATACGATAATTATATTGTTATTTCATGTTCTACTTACGTGATAACTTATTATATATATAT
TTTCTTGTTATAGATATCAACTAGAATGCTAGCATGGGCCCAGATCTCCATGGGCCCTGAATTCGCATCT
AGACTGAACTGGCCGATAATTGCAGACGAGGAGCATCGCCCTTCCCCGGCCCTCAGGTAAGAGGACCAAA
TACCGTAGCCGTTTCCAATTTCAGTCCTTTAGCGCCACCTGGTGCTAACTACTCTATCACGCTTTTATCC
AATAACTACCTTTGTAAATTTCCTTTCAAAAGTTCTGGCCGGGCGCGGTGGCAACGGTGCCCGTCAGTGG
GCAGAGCGCACATCGCCCACAGTCCCCGAGAAGTTGGGGGGAGGGGTCGGCAATTGAACCGGTGCCTAGA
GAAGGTGGCGCGGGGTAAACTGGGAAAGTGATGTCGTGTACTGGCTCCGCCTTTTTCCCGAGGGTGGGGG
AGAACCGTATATAAGTGCAGTAGTCGCCGTGAACGTTCTTTTTCGCAACGGGTTTGCCGCCAGAACACAG
GTAAGTGCCGTGTGTGGTTCCCGCGGGCCTGGCCTCTTTACGGGTTATGGCCCTTGCGTGCCTTGAATTA
CTTCCACCTGGCTGCAGTACGTGATTCTTGATCCCGAGCTTCGGGTTGGAAGTGGGTGGGAGAGTTCGAG
GCCTTGCGCTTAAGGAGCCCCTTCGCCTCGTGCTTGAGTTGAGGCCTGGCCTGGGCGCTGGGGCCGCCGC
GTGCGAATCTGGTGGCACCTTCGCGCCTGTCTCGCTGCTTTCGATAAGTCTCTAGCCATTTAAAATTTTT
GATGACCTGCTGCGACGCTTTTTTTCTGGCAAGATAGTCTTGTAAATGCGGGCCAAGATCTGCACACTGG
TATTTCGGTTTTTGGGGCCGCGGGCGGCGACGGGGCCCGTGCGTCCCAGCGCACATGTTCGGCGAGGCGG
GGCCTGCGAGCGCGGCCACCGAGAATCGGACGGGGGTAGTCTCAAGCTGGCCGGCCTGCTCTGGTGCCTG
GCCTCGCGCCGCCGTGTATCGCCCCGCCCTGGGCGGCAAGGCTGGCCCGGTCGGCACCAGTTGCGTGAGC
GGAAAGATGGCCGCTTCCCGGCCCTGCTGCAGGGAGCTCAAAATGGAGGACGCGGCGCTCGGGAGAGCGG
GCGGGTGAGTCACCCACACAAAGGAAAAGGGCCTTTCCGTCCTCAGCCGTCGCTTCATGTGACTCCACGG
AGTACCGGGCGCCGTCCAGGCACCTCGATTAGTTCTCGCGCTTTTGGAGTACGTCGTCTTTAGGTTGGGG
GGAGGGGTTTTATGCGATGGAGTTTCCCCACACTGAGTGGGTGGAGACTGAAGTTAGGCCAGCTTGGCAC
TTGATGTAATTCTCCTTGGAATTTGCCCTTTTTGAGTTTGGATCTTGGTTCATTCTCAAGCCTCAGACAG
TGGTTCAAAGTTTTTTTCTTCCATTTCAGGTGTCGTGAGCTAGCCACTATGCCCAAGAAGAAGAGGAAGG
TGGAGGACGCCGGTTCTGTGAGCGTGATCAAGCCCGAGATGAAGATCAAGCTGTGCATGAGGGGCACCGT
GAACGGCCACAACTTCGTGATCGAGGGCGAGGGCAAGGGCAACCCCTACGAGGGCACCCAGATCCTGGAC
CTGAACGTGACCGAGGGCGCCCCCCTGCCCTTCGCCTACGACATCCTGACCACCGTGTTCCAGTACGGCA
ACAGGGCCTTCACCAAGTACCCCGCCGACATCCAGGACTACTTCAAGCAGACCTTCCCCGAGGGCTACCA
CTGGGAGAGGAGCATGACCTACGAGGACCAGGGCATCTGCACCGCCACCAGCAACATCAGCATGAGGGGC
GACTGCTTCTTCTACGACATCAGGTTCGACGGCACCAACTTCCCCCCCAACGGCCCCGTGATGCAGAAGA
AGACCCTGAAGTGGGAGCCCAGCACCGAGAAGATGTACGTGGAGGACGGCGTGCTGAAGGGCGACGTGAA
CATGAGGCTGCTGCTGGAGGGCGGCGGCCACTACAGGTGCGACTTCAAGACCACCTACAAGGCCAAGAAG
GAGGTGAGGCTGCCCGACGCCCACAAGATCGACCACAGGATCGAGATCCTGAAGCACGACAAGGACTACA
ACAAGGTGAAGCTGTACGAGAACGCCGTGGCCAGGTACTCCATGCTGCCCAGCCAGGCCGGATCCTAACT
CGAGCGACGCCTCGACTGTGCCTTCTAGTTGCCAGCCATCTGTTGTTTGCCCCTCCCCCGTGCCTTCCTT
GACCCTGGAAGGTGCCACTCCCACTGTCCTTTCCTAATAAAATGAGGAAATTGCATCGCATTGTCTGAGT
AGGTGTCATTCTATTCTGGGGGGTGGGGTGGGGCAGGACAGCAAGGGGGAGGATTGGGAAGACAATAGCA
GGCATGCTGGGGATGCGGTGGGCTCTATGGGCTGGTTCTGTATGGGCACAGACAACCTAACTAATTTCCT
GGCCCTCAAGGTGACTTGCTTGAACTTGCCACCTTCGCCACTAGGGGGCAGCATTGGTTTACACAGGGTG
AACAAACGTTCAATTCTAAACTAATATTCTTTGGTGGGAAAGTGTGTTCATTTTGGTTTGTTTTGAAGAA
GTCACTTCATACCTTTGAACTGGGGTTAAGCTGGTTAACTCCCAAAAACGCCATATATGGAGTTCCGCGT
TACATAACTTACGGTAAATGGCCCGCCTGGCTGACCGCCCAACGACCCCCGCCCATTGACGTCAATAATG
ACGTATGTTCCCATAGTAACGCCAATAGGGACTTTCCATTGACGTCAATGGGTGGAGTATTTACGGTAAA
CTGCCCACTTGGCAGTACATCAAGTGTATCATATGCCAAGTACGCCCCCTATTGACGTCAATGACGGTAA
ATGGCCCGCCTGGCATTATGCCCAGTACATGACCTTATGGGACTTTCCTACTTGGCAGTACATCTACGTA
TTAGTCATCGCTATTACCATGGTCGAGGTGAGCCCCACGTTCTGCTTCACTCTCCCCATCTCCCCCCCCT
CCCCACCCCCAATTTTGTATTTATTTATTTTTTAATTATTTTGTGCAGCGATGGGGGCGGGGGGGGGGGG
GGGGCGCGCGCCAGGCGGGGCGGGGCGAGGGGCGGGGCGGGGCGAGGCGGAGAGGTGCGGCGGCAGCCAA
TCAGAGCGGCGCGCTCCGAAAGTTTCCTTTTATGGCGAGGCGGCGGCGGCGGCGGCCCTATAAAAAGCGA
AGCGCGCGGCGGGCGGGAGTCGCTGCGCGCTGCCTTCGCCCCGTGCCCCGCTCCGCCGCCGCCTCGCGCC
GCCCGCCCCGGCTCTGACTGACCGCGTTACTCCCACAGGTGAGCGGGCGGGACGGCCCTTCTCCTCCGGG
CTGTAATTAGCGCTTGGTTTAATGACGGCTTGTTTCTTTTCTGTGGCTGCGTGAAAGCCTTGAGGGGCTC
CGGGAGGGCCCTTTGTGCGGGGGGAGCGGCTCGGGGGGTGCGTGCGTGTGTGTGTGCGTGGGGAGCGCCG
CGTGCGGCTCCGCGCTGCCCGGCGGCTGTGAGCGCTGCGGGCGCGGCGCGGGGCTTTGTGCGCTCCGCAG
TGTGCGCGAGGGGAGCGCGGCCGGGGGCGGTGCCCCGCGGTGCGGGGGGGGCTGCGAGGGGAACAAAGGC
TGCGTGCGGGGTGTGTGCGTGGGGGGGTGAGCAGGGGGTGTGGGCGCGTCGGTCGGGCTGCAACCCCCCC
TGCACCCCCCTCCCCGAGTTGCTGAGCACGGCCCGGCTTCGGGTGCGGGGCTCCGTACGGGGCGTGGCGC
GGGGCTCGCCGTGCCGGGCGGGGGGTGGCGGCAGGTGGGGGTGCCGGGCGGGGCGGGGCCGCCTCGGGCC
GGGGAGGGCTCGGGGGAGGGGCGCGGCGGCCCCCGGAGTGCCGGCGGCTGTCGAGGCGCGGCGAGCCGCA
GCCATTGCCTTTTATGGTAATCGTGCGAGAGGGCGCAGGGACTTCCTTTGTCCCAAATCTGTGCGGAGCC
GAAATCTGGGAGGCGCCGCCGCACCCCCTCTAGCGGGCGCGGGGCGAAGCGGTGCGGCGCCGGCAGGAAG
GAAATGGGCGGGGAGGGCCTTCGTGCGTCGCCGCGCCGCCGTCCCCTTCTCCCTCTCCAGCCTCGGGGCT
GTCCGCGGGGGGACGGCTGCCTTCGGGGGGGACGGGGCAGGGCGGGGTTCGGCTTCTGGCGTGTGACCGG
CGGCTCTAGAGCCTCTGCTAACCATGTTCATGCCTTCTTCTTTTTCCTACAGCTCCTGGGCAACGTGCTG
GTTATTGTGCTGTCTCATCATTTTGGCAAAGAATTCGCCACTATGCCAGAGCCAGCGAAGTCTGCTCCCG
CCCCGAAAAAGGGCTCCAAGAAGGCGGTGACTAAGGCGCAGAAGAAAGGCGGCAAGAAGCGCAAGCGCAG
CCGCAAGGAGAGCTATTCCATCTATGTGTACAAGGTTCTGAAGCAGGTCCACCCTGACACCGGCATTTCG
TCCAAGGCCATGGGCATCATGAATTCGTTTGTGAACGACATTTTCGAGCGCATCGCAGGTGAGGCTTCCC
GCCTGGCGCATTACAACAAGCGCTCGACCATCACCTCCAGGGAGATCCAGACGGCCGTGCGCCTGCTGCT
GCCTGGGGAGTTGGCCAAGCACGCCGTGTCCGAGGGTACTAAGGCCATCACCAAGTACACCAGCGCTAAG
GGTTCTGTATCAAAAGGCGAGGCGGTCATTAAAGAGTTCATGAGGTTTAAAGTCCATATGGAAGGAAGCA
TGAATGGTCACGAGTTTGAGATAGAGGGAGAGGGTGAGGGAAGGCCGTACGAAGGGACGCAAACTGCGAA
GTTGAAGGTAACGAAAGGCGGCCCTCTGCCATTCTCTTGGGACATCCTTTCACCGCAATTTATGTACGGC
TCTAGGGCCTTCACAAAACACCCCGCCGATATTCCGGATTACTATAAACAAAGTTTTCCTGAGGGCTTCA
AGTGGGAAAGAGTAATGAACTTCGAGGATGGGGGAGCTGTGACGGTTACTCAAGACACTAGCCTGGAGGA
CGGTACTCTTATATACAAGGTAAAACTAAGAGGGACGAATTTTCCGCCAGACGGCCCCGTGATGCAAAAA
AAAACTATGGGGTGGGAAGCATCCACCGAGAGGCTGTACCCCGAAGACGGGGTCCTGAAGGGTGATATTA
AAATGGCATTAAGATTAAAAGATGGCGGGAGATACTTAGCTGACTTCAAGACTACATATAAAGCCAAAAA
ACCTGTACAGATGCCTGGAGCTTACAATGTGGATCGTAAGCTGGATATTACATCCCACAACGAAGATTAT
ACCGTGGTGGAGCAGTACGAGCGTTCAGAGGGGCGTCACTCCACCGGGGGTATGGATGAATTATACAAGA
GCGGTCTTAGAAGCAGGGCGCAAGCGTCAAATTCAGCGGTAGATGGAACAGCAGGTCCAGGTAGTACTGG
CAGCAGAGGATCCTAACTCGAGATTCACTCCTCAGGTGCAGGCTGCCTATCAGAAGGTGGTGGCTGGTGT
GGCCAATGCCCTGGCTCACAAATACCACTGAGATCTTTTTCCCTCTGCCAAAAATTATGGGGACATCATG
AAGCCCCTTGAGCATCTGACTTCTGGCTAATAAAGGAAATTTATTTTCATTGCAATAGTGTGTTGGAATT
TTTTGTGTCTCTCACTCGGAAGGACATATGGGAGGGCAAATCATTTAAAACATCAGAATGAGTATTTGGT
TTAGAGTTTGGCAACATATGCCCATATGCTGGCTGCCATGAACAAAGGTTGGCTATAAAGAGGTCATCAG
TATATGAAACAGCCCCCTGCTGTCCATTCCTTATTCCATAGAAAAGCCTTGACTTGAGGTTAGATTTTTT
TTATATTTTGTTTTGTGTTATTTTTTTCTTTAACATCCCTAAAATTTTCCTTACATGTTTTACTAGCCAG
ATTTTTCCTCCTCTCCTGACTACTCCCAGTCATAGCTGTCCCTCTTCTCTTATGGAGATCCCTCGACCTG
CAGCCCAAGCTTGGCGTAATGCTGAGCA
